>Addgene plasmid #111385 | pENTR U6-hTERTsh | depositor full sequence | sequence record 209229 | pENTR U6-hTERTsh sequence 2916 bps
CTTTCCTGCGTTATCCCCTGATTCTGTGGATAACCGTATTACCGCCTTTGAGTGAGCTGATACCGCTCGC
CGCAGCCGAACGACCGAGCGCAGCGAGTCAGTGAGCGAGGAAGCGGAAGAGCGCCCAATACGCAAACCGC
CTCTCCCCGCGCGTTGGCCGATTCATTAATGCAGCTGGCACGACAGGTTTCCCGACTGGAAAGCGGGCAG
TGAGCGCAACGCAATTAATACGCGTACCGCTAGCCAGGAAGAGTTTGTAGAAACGCAAAAAGGCCATCCG
TCAGGATGGCCTTCTGCTTAGTTTGATGCCTGGCAGTTTATGGCGGGCGTCCTGCCCGCCACCCTCCGGG
CCGTTGCTTCACAACGTTCAAATCCGCTCCCGGCGGATTTGTCCTACTCAGGAGAGCGTTCACCGACAAA
CAACAGATAAAACGAAAGGCCCAGTCTTCCGACTGAGCCTTTCGTTTTATTTGATGCCTGGCAGTTCCCT
ACTCTCGCGTTAACGCTAGCATGGATGTTTTCCCAGTCACGACGTTGTAAAACGACGGCCAGTCTTAAGC
TCGGGCCCCAAATAATGATTTTATTTTGACTGATAGTGACCTGTTCGTTGCAACAAATTGATGAGCAATG
CTTTTTTATAATGCCAACTTTGTACAAAAAAGCAGGCTTTAAAGGAACCAATTCAGTCGACTGGATCTGT
CGACAAGGTCGGGCAGGAAGAGGGCCTATTTCCCATGATTCCTTCATATTTGCATATACGATACAAGGCT
GTTAGAGAGATAATTAGAATTAATTTGACTGTAAACACAAAGATATTAGTACAAAATACGTGACGTAGAA
AGTAATAATTTCTTGGGTAGTTTGCAGTTTTAAAATTATGTTTTAAAATGGACTATCATATGCTTACCGT
AACTTGAAAGTATTTCGATTTCTTGGCTTTATATATCTTGTGGAAAGGACGAAACACCGTTTCATCAGCA
AGTTTGGATTCAAGAGATCCAAACTTGCTGATGAAATTTTTGAATTCTCGAGATATCTAGACCCAGCTTT
CTTGTACAAAGTTGGCATTATAAGAAAGCATTGCTTATCAATTTGTTGCAACGAACAGGTCACTATCAGT
CAAAATAAAATCATTATTTGCCATCCAGCTGATATCCCCTATAGTGAGTCGTATTACATGGTCATAGCTG
TTTCCTGGCAGCTCTGGCCCGTGTCTCAAAATCTCTGATGTTACATTGCACAAGATAAAAATATATCATC
ATGAACAATAAAACTGTCTGCTTACATAAACAGTAATACAAGGGGTGTTATGAGCCATATTCAACGGGAA
ACGTCGAGGCCGCGATTAAATTCCAACATGGATGCTGATTTATATGGGTATAAATGGGCTCGCGATAATG
TCGGGCAATCAGGTGCGACAATCTATCGCTTGTATGGGAAGCCCGATGCGCCAGAGTTGTTTCTGAAACA
TGGCAAAGGTAGCGTTGCCAATGATGTTACAGATGAGATGGTCAGACTAAACTGGCTGACGGAATTTATG
CCTCTTCCGACCATCAAGCATTTTATCCGTACTCCTGATGATGCATGGTTACTCACCACTGCGATCCCCG
GAAAAACAGCATTCCAGGTATTAGAAGAATATCCTGATTCAGGTGAAAATATTGTTGATGCGCTGGCAGT
GTTCCTGCGCCGGTTGCATTCGATTCCTGTTTGTAATTGTCCTTTTAACAGCGATCGCGTATTTCGTCTC
GCTCAGGCGCAATCACGAATGAATAACGGTTTGGTTGATGCGAGTGATTTTGATGACGAGCGTAATGGCT
GGCCTGTTGAACAAGTCTGGAAAGAAATGCATAAACTTTTGCCATTCTCACCGGATTCAGTCGTCACTCA
TGGTGATTTCTCACTTGATAACCTTATTTTTGACGAGGGGAAATTAATAGGTTGTATTGATGTTGGACGA
GTCGGAATCGCAGACCGATACCAGGATCTTGCCATCCTATGGAACTGCCTCGGTGAGTTTTCTCCTTCAT
TACAGAAACGGCTTTTTCAAAAATATGGTATTGATAATCCTGATATGAATAAATTGCAGTTTCATTTGAT
GCTCGATGAGTTTTTCTAATCAGAATTGGTTAATTGGTTGTAACACTGGCAGAGCATTACGCTGACTTGA
CGGGACGGCGCAAGCTCATGACCAAAATCCCTTAACGTGAGTTACGCGTCGTTCCACTGAGCGTCAGACC
CCGTAGAAAAGATCAAAGGATCTTCTTGAGATCCTTTTTTTCTGCGCGTAATCTGCTGCTTGCAAACAAA
AAAACCACCGCTACCAGCGGTGGTTTGTTTGCCGGATCAAGAGCTACCAACTCTTTTTCCGAAGGTAACT
GGCTTCAGCAGAGCGCAGATACCAAATACTGTCCTTCTAGTGTAGCCGTAGTTAGGCCACCACTTCAAGA
ACTCTGTAGCACCGCCTACATACCTCGCTCTGCTAATCCTGTTACCAGTGGCTGCTGCCAGTGGCGATAA
GTCGTGTCTTACCGGGTTGGACTCAAGACGATAGTTACCGGATAAGGCGCAGCGGTCGGGCTGAACGGGG
GGTTCGTGCACACAGCCCAGCTTGGAGCGAACGACCTACACCGAACTGAGATACCTACAGCGTGAGCATT
GAGAAAGCGCCACGCTTCCCGAAGGGAGAAAGGCGGACAGGTATCCGGTAAGCGGCAGGGTCGGAACAGG
AGAGCGCACGAGGGAGCTTCCAGGGGGAAACGCCTGGTATCTTTATAGTCCTGTCGGGTTTCGCCACCTC
TGACTTGAGCGTCGATTTTTGTGATGCTCGTCAGGGGGGCGGAGCCTATGGAAAAACGCCAGCAACGCGG
CCTTTTTACGGTTCCTGGCCTTTTGCTGGCCTTTTGCTCACATGTT
Features (pLannotate 1.2.2; 10 found; start..end, strand, type, name):
    121..213     +  CDS            lacI (fragment): lac repressor; lacI; The lac repressor binds to the lac operator to inhibit transcription in E. coli. This inhibition can be relieved by adding lactose or isopropyl-β-D-thiogalactopyranoside (IPTG).
    268..295     -  terminator     rrnB T2 terminator: transcription terminator T2 from the E. coli rrnB gene
    427..470     +  terminator     rrnB T1 terminator: Escherichia coli rrnB; transcription terminator T1 from the E. coli rrnB gene
    517..553     -  CDS            lacZα (fragment): LacZα fragment of β-galactosidase; lacZ fragment
    569..668     +  protein_bind   attL1: mutant version of attL; recombination site for the Gateway® LR reaction LR Clonase™
    720..960     +  promoter       U6 promoter: RNA polymerase III promoter for human U6 snRNA
   1041..1140    -  protein_bind   attL2: mutant version of attL; recombination site for the Gateway® LR reaction LR Clonase™
   1158..1176    -  promoter       T7 promoter: promoter for bacteriophage T7 RNA polymerase
   1310..2119    +  CDS            KanR: aminoglycoside phosphotransferase; aph(3')-Ia; confers resistance to kanamycin in bacteria or G418 (Geneticin®) in eukaryotes
   2266..2854    +  rep_origin     ori: high-copy-number ColE1/pMB1/pBR322/pUC origin of replication
