>Addgene plasmid #111385 | pENTR U6-hTERTsh | addgene full sequence | sequence record 218010 | Addgene NGS Result
GAGGGCCTATTTCCCATGATTCCTTCATATTTGCATATACGATACAAGGCTGTTAGAGAGATAATTAGAA
TTAATTTGACTGTAAACACAAAGATATTAGTACAAAATACGTGACGTAGAAAGTAATAATTTCTTGGGTA
GTTTGCAGTTTTAAAATTATGTTTTAAAATGGACTATCATATGCTTACCGTAACTTGAAAGTATTTCGAT
TTCTTGGCTTTATATATCTTGTGGAAAGGACGAAACACCGTTTCATCAGCAAGTTTGGATTCAAGAGATC
CAAACTTGCTGATGAAATTTTTGAATTCTCGAGATATCTAGACCCAGCTTTCTTGTACAAAGTTGGCATT
ATAAGAAAGCATTGCTTATCAATTTGTTGCAACGAACAGGTCACTATCAGTCAAAATAAAATCATTATTT
GCCATCCAGCTGATATCCCCTATAGTGAGTCGTATTACATGGTCATAGCTGTTTCCTGGCAGCTCTGGCC
CGTGTCTCAAAATCTCTGATGTTACATTGCACAAGATAAAAATATATCATCATGAACAATAAAACTGTCT
GCTTACATAAACAGTAATACAAGGGGTGTTATGAGCCATATTCAACGGGAAACGTCGAGGCCGCGATTAA
ATTCCAACATGGATGCTGATTTATATGGGTATAAATGGGCTCGCGATAATGTCGGGCAATCAGGTGCGAC
AATCTATCGCTTGTATGGGAAGCCCGATGCGCCAGAGTTGTTTCTGAAACATGGCAAAGGTAGCGTTGCC
AATGATGTTACAGATGAGATGGTCAGACTAAACTGGCTGACGGAATTTATGCCTCTTCCGACCATCAAGC
ATTTTATCCGTACTCCTGATGATGCATGGTTACTCACCACTGCGATCCCCGGAAAAACAGCATTCCAGGT
ATTAGAAGAATATCCTGATTCAGGTGAAAATATTGTTGATGCGCTGGCAGTGTTCCTGCGCCGGTTGCAT
TCGATTCCTGTTTGTAATTGTCCTTTTAACAGCGATCGCGTATTTCGTCTCGCTCAGGCGCAATCACGAA
TGAATAACGGTTTGGTTGATGCGAGTGATTTTGATGACGAGCGTAATGGCTGGCCTGTTGAACAAGTCTG
GAAAGAAATGCATAAACTTTTGCCATTCTCACCGGATTCAGTCGTCACTCATGGTGATTTCTCACTTGAT
AACCTTATTTTTGACGAGGGGAAATTAATAGGTTGTATTGATGTTGGACGAGTCGGAATCGCAGACCGAT
ACCAGGATCTTGCCATCCTATGGAACTGCCTCGGTGAGTTTTCTCCTTCATTACAGAAACGGCTTTTTCA
AAAATATGGTATTGATAATCCTGATATGAATAAATTGCAGTTTCATTTGATGCTCGATGAGTTTTTCTAA
TCAGAATTGGTTAATTGGTTGTAACACTGGCAGAGCATTACGCTGACTTGACGGGACGGCGCAAGCTCAT
GACCAAAATCCCTTAACGTGAGTTACGCGTCGTTCCACTGAGCGTCAGACCCCGTAGAAAAGATCAAAGG
ATCTTCTTGAGATCCTTTTTTTCTGCGCGTAATCTGCTGCTTGCAAACAAAAAAACCACCGCTACCAGCG
GTGGTTTGTTTGCCGGATCAAGAGCTACCAACTCTTTTTCCGAAGGTAACTGGCTTCAGCAGAGCGCAGA
TACCAAATACTGTTCTTCTAGTGTAGCCGTAGTTAGGCCACCACTTCAAGAACTCTGTAGCACCGCCTAC
ATACCTCGCTCTGCTAATCCTGTTACCAGTGGCTGCTGCCAGTGGCGATAAGTCGTGTCTTACCGGGTTG
GACTCAAGACGATAGTTACCGGATAAGGCGCAGCGGTCGGGCTGAACGGGGGGTTCGTGCACACAGCCCA
GCTTGGAGCGAACGACCTACACCGAACTGAGATACCTACAGCGTGAGCTATGAGAAAGCGCCACGCTTCC
CGAAGGGAGAAAGGCGGACAGGTATCCGGTAAGCGGCAGGGTCGGAACAGGAGAGCGCACGAGGGAGCTT
CCAGGGGGAAACGCCTGGTATCTTTATAGTCCTGTCGGGTTTCGCCACCTCTGACTTGAGCGTCGATTTT
TGTGATGCTCGTCAGGGGGGCGGAGCCTATGGAAAAACGCCAGCAACGCGGCCTTTTTACGGTTCCTGGC
CTTTTGCTGGCCTTTTGCTCACATGTTCTTTCCTGCGTTATCCCCTGATTCTGTGGATAACCGTATTACC
GCCTTTGAGTGAGCTGATACCGCTCGCCGCAGCCGAACGACCGAGCGCAGCGAGTCAGTGAGCGAGGAAG
CGGAAGAGCGCCCAATACGCAAACCGCCTCTCCCCGCGCGTTGGCCGATTCATTAATGCAGCTGGCACGA
CAGGTTTCCCGACTGGAAAGCGGGCAGTGAGCGCAACGCAATTAATACGCGTACCGCTAGCCAGGAAGAG
TTTGTAGAAACGCAAAAAGGCCATCCGTCAGGATGGCCTTCTGCTTAGTTTGATGCCTGGCAGTTTATGG
CGGGCGTCCTGCCCGCCACCCTCCGGGCCGTTGCTTCACAACGTTCAAATCCGCTCCCGGCGGATTTGTC
CTACTCAGGAGAGCGTTCACCGACAAACAACAGATAAAACGAAAGGCCCAGTCTTCCGACTGAGCCTTTC
GTTTTATTTGATGCCTGGCAGTTCCCTACTCTCGCGTTAACGCTAGCATGGATGTTTTCCCAGTCACGAC
GTTGTAAAACGACGGCCAGTCTTAAGCTCGGGCCCCAAATAATGATTTTATTTTGACTGATAGTGACCTG
TTCGTTGCAACAAATTGATGAGCAATGCTTTTTTATAATGCCAACTTTGTACAAAAAAGCAGGCTTTAAA
GGAACCAATTCAGTCGACTGGATCTGTCGACAAGGTCGGGCAGGAA
Features (pLannotate 1.2.2; 10 found; start..end, strand, type, name):
      1..241     +  promoter       U6 promoter: RNA polymerase III promoter for human U6 snRNA
    322..421     -  protein_bind   attL2: mutant version of attL; recombination site for the Gateway® LR reaction LR Clonase™
    439..457     -  promoter       T7 promoter: promoter for bacteriophage T7 RNA polymerase
    591..1400    +  CDS            KanR: aminoglycoside phosphotransferase; aph(3')-Ia; confers resistance to kanamycin in bacteria or G418 (Geneticin®) in eukaryotes
   1547..2135    +  rep_origin     ori: high-copy-number ColE1/pMB1/pBR322/pUC origin of replication
   2318..2410    +  CDS            lacI (fragment): lac repressor; lacI; The lac repressor binds to the lac operator to inhibit transcription in E. coli. This inhibition can be relieved by adding lactose or isopropyl-β-D-thiogalactopyranoside (IPTG).
   2465..2492    -  terminator     rrnB T2 terminator: transcription terminator T2 from the E. coli rrnB gene
   2624..2667    +  terminator     rrnB T1 terminator: Escherichia coli rrnB; transcription terminator T1 from the E. coli rrnB gene
   2714..2750    -  CDS            lacZα (fragment): LacZα fragment of β-galactosidase; lacZ fragment
   2766..2865    +  protein_bind   attL1: mutant version of attL; recombination site for the Gateway® LR reaction LR Clonase™
