[The description below was written by a language model from this plasmid's Addgene catalogue record and pLannotate feature annotations shown in this document.]
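Description:
pENTR U6-hTERTsh is a small (2,916 bp) Gateway entry clone built on an Invitrogen pENTR/D-derived backbone (pENTR/D-hH1) and designed to carry a short-hairpin RNA cassette against human telomerase reverse transcriptase (hTERT). It is propagated in E. coli through a high-copy ColE1/pUC-type origin and selected with kanamycin via an aph(3')-Ia resistance gene. Other backbone features are typical of pENTR vectors: rrnB T1 and T2 transcription terminators upstream of the cloning region, which insulate the insert from read-through transcription in bacteria, a T7 promoter just outside attL2, and short residual lacI and lacZα fragments with no functional role.

The payload is a 329 bp cassette, inserted by restriction cloning (BamHI/BglII and EcoRI), in which the human U6 snRNA promoter, an RNA polymerase III promoter suited to producing short, defined transcripts, drives the "C3" shRNA targeting positions 3114–3134 of the hTERT transcript. According to the record, this cassette was taken from a retroviral shRNA vector (pMKO-1P-C3). The hairpin itself is not annotated in the feature tables, but the roughly 80 bp gap between the U6 promoter and attL2 is where it would lie. The whole cassette is flanked by attL1 and attL2 sites, so an LR Clonase reaction can transfer it into any attR-containing destination vector. The depositor notes indicate that it was made as an intermediate for generating an adenoviral vector expressing the shRNA. The stated purpose is knockdown of hTERT mRNA in human cells, in the context of studies of telomerase in cancer cells. The depositor and sequencing-derived records are the same length and show the same features, differing only in their start coordinate.
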