Addgene plasmid #111385: pENTR U6-hTERTsh
Purpose: Knock down of hTERT transcript
Depositing lab: Klaus Holzmann. Depositing organization: Medical University of Vienna. Publication: Telomere Transcripts Target Telomerase in Human Cancer Cells. Kreilmeier T, Mejri D, Hauck M, Kleiter M, Holzmann K. Genes (Basel). 2016 Aug 16;7(8). pii: genes7080046. doi: 10.3390/genes7080046. PubMed 27537914.
Backbone
  Vector backbone: pENTR/D-hH1
  Backbone manufacturer: Invitrogen
  Modifications to backbone: AV expressing shRNA against human telomerase reverse transcriptase (hTERT) was constructed from retroviral vector pMKO-1P-C3 kindly provided by William C. Hahn (Dana-Farber Cancer Institute, Harvard Medical School, Boston, MA, USA). In brief, an expression cassette for shRNA with U6 promoter targeting region 3114–3134 from the hTERT transcript was cloned into pENTR-hH1.
  Vector type: Gateway Entry Cloning
Growth in bacteria
  Bacterial resistance: Kanamycin, 50 μg/mL
  Growth temperature: 37°C
  Growth strain: DH5alpha
  Copy number: Unknown
Gene/Insert
  Gene/Insert name: shRNA C3 against hTERT
  gRNA/shRNA sequence: TTTCATCAGCAAGTTTGGA
  Species: H. sapiens (human)
  Insert size (bp): 329
  Promoter: U6
  Cloning method: Restriction Enzyme; 5′ cloning site BamHI/BglII (unknown if destroyed); 3′ cloning site EcoRI (unknown if destroyed)
  Sequencing primers: 5′ unknown
Terms and licenses: Academic/Nonprofit Terms; Industry Terms: Not Available to Industry
How to cite: pENTR U6-hTERTsh was a gift from Klaus Holzmann (Addgene plasmid # 111385 ; http://n2t.net/addgene:111385 ; RRID:Addgene_111385)
